>Addgene plasmid #185604 | pCAGGS SARS-CoV-2 BA.2 Spike | addgene full sequence | sequence record 367121 | Addgene NGS Result
GTCGACATTGATTATTGACTAGTTATTAATAGTAATCAATTACGGGGTCATTAGTTCATAGCCCATATAT
GGAGTTCCGCGTTACATAACTTACGGTAAATGGCCCGCCTGGCTGACCGCCCAACGACCCCCGCCCATTG
ACGTCAATAATGACGTATGTTCCCATAGTAACGCCAATAGGGACTTTCCATTGACGTCAATGGGTGGAGT
ATTTACGGTAAACTGCCCACTTGGCAGTACATCAAGTGTATCATATGCCAAGTACGCCCCCTATTGACGT
CAATGACGGTAAATGGCCCGCCTGGCATTATGCCCAGTACATGACCTTATGGGACTTTCCTACTTGGCAG
TACATCTACGTATTAGTCATCGCTATTACCATGGTCGAGGTGAGCCCCACGTTCTGCTTCACTCTCCCCA
TCTCCCCCCCCTCCCCACCCCCAATTTTGTATTTATTTATTTTTTAATTATTTTGTGCAGCGATGGGGGC
GGGGGGGGGGGGGGGGGGSGCGGGGGGGGGGGGGGGGGGGGGGGGGGGGGGGGGGGGSGRGGSGGRGRGG
KGCGGCGGCAGCCAATCAGAGCGGCGCGCTCCGAAAGTTTCCTTTTATGGCGAGGCGGCGGCGGCGGCGG
CCCTATAAAAAGCGAAGCGCGCGGCGGGCGGGAGTCGCTGCGCGCTGCCTTCGCCCCGTGCCCCGCTCCG
CCGCCGCCTCGCGCCGCCCGCCCCGGCTCTGACTGACCGCGTTACTCCCACAGGTGAGCGGGCGGGACGG
CCCTTCTCCTCCGGGCTGTAATTAGCGCTTGGTTTAATGACGGCTTGTTTCTTTTCTGTGGCTGCGTGAA
AGCCTTGAGGGGCTCCGGGAGGGCCCTTTGTGCGGGGGGAGCGGCTCGGGGGGTGCGTGCGTGTGTGTGT
GCGTGGGGAGCGCCGCGTGCGGCTCCGCGCTGCCCGGCGGCTGTGAGCGCTGCGGGCGCGGCGCGGGGCT
TTGTGCGCTCCGCAGTGTGCGCGAGGGGAGCGCGGCCGGGGGCGGTGCCCCGCGGTGCGGGGGGGGCTGC
GAGGGGAACAAAGGCTGCGTGCGGGGTGTGTGCGTGGGGGGGTGAGCAGGGGGTGTGGGCGCGTCGGTCG
GGCTGCAACCCCCCCTGCACCCCCCTCCCCGAGTTGCTGAGCACGGCCCGGCTTCGGGTGCGGGGCTCCG
TACGGGGCGTGGCGCGGGGCTCGCCGTGCCGGGCGGGGGGTGGCGGCAGGTGGGGGTGCCGGGCGGGGCG
GGGCCGCCTCGGGCCGGGGRGGGCTCGGGGGAGGGGCGCGGCGGCCCCCGGAGCGCCGGCGGCTGTCGAG
GCGCGGCGAGCCGCAGCCATTGCCTTTTATGGTAATCGTGCGAGAGGGCGCAGGGACTTCCTTTGTCCCA
AATCTGTGCGGAGCCGAAATCTGGGAGGCGCCGCCGCACCCCCTCTAGCGGGCGCGGGGCGAAGCGGTGC
GGCGCCGGCAGGAAGGAAATGGGCGGGGAGGGCCTTCGTGCGTCGCCGCGCCGCCGTCCCCTTCTCCCTC
TCCAGCCTCGGGGCTGTCCGCGGGGGGACGGCTGCCTTCGGGGGGGACGGGGCAGGGCGGGGTTCGGCTT
CTGGCGTGTGACCGGCGGCTCTAGAGCCTCTGCTAACCATGTTCATGCCTTCTTCTTTTTCCTACAGCTC
CTGGGCAACGTGCTGGTTATTGTGCTGTCTCATCATTTTGGCAAAGAATTCGCCACCATGTTCGTCTTCC
TCGTCCTCCTCCCCCTCGTCTCCTCCCAGTGCGTCAACCTCATCACCCGCACCCAGAGCTACACCAACTC
CTTCACCCGCGGCGTCTACTACCCCGACAAGGTCTTCCGCTCCTCCGTCCTCCACTCCACCCAGGACCTC
TTCCTCCCCTTCTTCTCCAACGTCACCTGGTTCCACGCCATCCACGTCTCCGGCACCAACGGCACCAAGC
GCTTCGACAACCCCGTCCTCCCCTTCAACGACGGCGTCTACTTCGCCTCCACCGAGAAGTCCAACATCAT
CCGCGGCTGGATCTTCGGCACCACCCTCGACTCCAAGACCCAGTCCCTCCTCATCGTCAACAACGCCACC
AACGTCGTCATCAAGGTCTGCGAGTTCCAGTTCTGCAACGACCCCTTCCTCGACGTCTACTACCACAAGA
ACAACAAGTCCTGGATGGAGTCCGAGTTCCGCGTCTACTCCTCCGCCAACAACTGCACCTTCGAGTACGT
CTCCCAGCCCTTCCTCATGGACCTCGAGGGCAAGCAGGGCAACTTCAAGAACCTCCGCGAGTTCGTCTTC
AAGAACATCGACGGCTACTTCAAGATCTACTCCAAGCACACCCCCATCAACCTCGGCCGCGACCTCCCCC
AGGGCTTCTCCGCCCTCGAGCCCCTCGTCGACCTCCCCATCGGCATCAACATCACCCGCTTCCAGACCCT
CCTCGCCCTCCACCGCTCCTACCTCACCCCCGGCGACTCCTCCTCCGGCTGGACCGCCGGCGCCGCCGCC
TACTACGTCGGCTACCTCCAGCCCCGCACCTTCCTCCTCAAGTACAACGAGAACGGCACCATCACCGACG
CCGTCGACTGCGCCCTCGACCCCCTCTCCGAGACCAAGTGCACCCTCAAGTCCTTCACCGTCGAGAAGGG
CATCTACCAGACCTCCAACTTCCGCGTCCAGCCCACCGAGTCCATCGTCCGCTTCCCCAACATCACCAAC
CTCTGCCCCTTCGACGAGGTCTTCAACGCCACCCGCTTCGCCTCCGTCTACGCCTGGAACCGCAAGCGCA
TCTCCAACTGCGTCGCCGACTACTCCGTCCTCTACAACTTCGCCCCTTTCTTCGCCTTCAAGTGCTACGG
CGTCTCCCCCACCAAGCTCAACGACCTCTGCTTCACCAACGTCTACGCCGACTCCTTCGTCATCCGCGGC
AACGAGGTCAGCCAGATCGCCCCCGGCCAGACCGGCAACATCGCCGACTACAACTACAAGCTCCCCGACG
ACTTCACCGGCTGCGTCATCGCCTGGAACTCCAACAAGCTCGACTCCAAGGTCGGCGGCAACTACAACTA
CCTCTACCGCCTCTTCCGCAAGTCCAACCTCAAGCCCTTCGAGCGCGACATCTCCACCGAGATCTACCAG
GCCGGCAACAAACCCTGCAACGGCGTCGCCGGCTTCAACTGCTACTTCCCCCTCAGGTCCTACGGCTTCA
GGCCCACCTACGGCGTCGGCCACCAGCCCTACCGCGTCGTCGTCCTCTCCTTCGAGCTCCTCCACGCCCC
CGCCACCGTCTGCGGCCCCAAGAAGTCCACCAACCTCGTCAAGAACAAGTGCGTCAACTTCAACTTCAAC
GGCCTCACCGGCACCGGCGTCCTCACCGAGTCCAACAAGAAGTTCCTCCCCTTCCAGCAGTTCGGCCGCG
ACATCGCCGACACCACCGACGCCGTCCGCGACCCCCAGACCCTCGAGATCCTCGACATCACCCCCTGCTC
CTTCGGCGGCGTCTCCGTCATCACCCCCGGCACCAACACCTCCAACCAGGTCGCCGTCCTCTACCAGGGT
GTCAACTGCACCGAGGTCCCCGTCGCCATCCACGCCGACCAGCTCACCCCCACCTGGCGCGTCTACTCCA
CCGGCTCCAACGTCTTCCAGACCCGCGCCGGCTGCCTCATCGGCGCCGAGTACGTCAACAACTCCTACGA
GTGCGACATCCCCATCGGCGCCGGCATCTGCGCCTCCTACCAGACCCAGACCAAGTCCCACCGCCGCGCC
CGCTCCGTCGCCTCCCAGTCCATCATCGCCTACACCATGTCCCTCGGCGCCGAGAACTCCGTCGCCTACT
CCAACAACTCCATCGCCATCCCCACCAACTTCACCATCTCCGTCACCACCGAGATCCTCCCCGTCTCCAT
GACCAAGACCTCCGTCGACTGCACCATGTACATCTGCGGCGACTCCACCGAGTGCTCCAACCTCCTCCTC
CAGTACGGCTCCTTCTGCACCCAGCTCAAGCGCGCCCTCACCGGCATCGCCGTCGAGCAGGACAAGAACA
CCCAGGAGGTCTTCGCCCAGGTCAAGCAGATCTACAAGACCCCCCCCATCAAGTACTTCGGCGGCTTCAA
CTTCTCCCAGATCCTCCCCGACCCCTCCAAGCCCTCCAAGCGCTCCTTCATCGAGGACCTCCTCTTCAAC
AAGGTCACCCTCGCCGACGCCGGCTTCATCAAGCAGTACGGCGACTGCCTCGGCGACATCGCCGCCCGCG
ACCTCATCTGCGCCCAGAAGTTCAACGGCCTCACCGTCCTCCCCCCCCTCCTCACCGACGAGATGATCGC
CCAGTACACCTCCGCCCTCCTCGCCGGCACCATCACCTCCGGCTGGACCTTCGGCGCCGGCGCCGCCCTC
CAGATCCCCTTCGCCATGCAGATGGCCTACCGCTTCAACGGCATCGGCGTCACCCAGAACGTCCTCTACG
AGAACCAGAAGCTCATCGCCAACCAGTTCAACTCCGCCATCGGCAAGATCCAGGACTCCCTCTCCTCCAC
CGCCTCCGCCCTCGGCAAGCTCCAGGACGTCGTCAACCACAACGCCCAGGCCCTCAACACCCTCGTCAAG
CAGCTCTCCTCCAAGTTCGGCGCCATCTCCTCCGTCCTCAACGACATCCTGTCCCGCCTCGACAAGGTCG
AGGCCGAGGTCCAGATCGACCGCCTCATCACCGGCCGCCTCCAGTCCCTCCAGACCTACGTCACCCAGCA
GCTCATCCGCGCCGCCGAGATCCGCGCCTCCGCCAACCTCGCCGCCACCAAGATGTCCGAGTGCGTCCTC
GGCCAGTCCAAGCGCGTCGACTTCTGCGGCAAGGGCTACCACCTCATGTCCTTCCCCCAGTCCGCCCCCC
ACGGCGTCGTCTTCCTCCACGTCACCTACGTCCCCGCCCAGGAGAAGAACTTCACCACCGCCCCCGCCAT
CTGCCACGACGGCAAGGCCCACTTCCCCCGCGAGGGCGTCTTCGTCTCCAACGGCACCCACTGGTTCGTC
ACCCAGCGCAACTTCTACGAGCCCCAGATCATCACCACCGACAACACCTTCGTCTCCGGCAACTGCGACG
TCGTCATCGGCATCGTCAACAACACCGTCTACGACCCCCTCCAGCCCGAGCTCGACTCCTTCAAGGAGGA
GCTCGACAAGTACTTCAAGAACCACACCTCCCCCGACGTCGACCTCGGCGACATCTCCGGCATCAACGCC
TCCGTCGTCAACATCCAGAAGGAGATCGACCGCCTCAACGAGGTCGCCAAGAACCTCAACGAGTCCCTCA
TCGACCTCCAGGAGCTCGGCAAGTACGAGCAGTACATCAAGTGGCCCTGGTACATCTGGCTCGGCTTCAT
CGCCGGCCTCATCGCCATCGTCATGGTCACCATCATGCTCTGCTGCATGACCTCCTGCTGCTCCTGCCTC
AAGGGCTGCTGCTCCTGCGGCTCCTGCTGCAAGTTCGACGAGGACGACTCCGAGCCCGTCCTCAAGGGCG
TCAAGCTCCACTACACCTAAGCTAGCAGATCTTTTTCCCTCTGCCAAAAATTATGGGGACATCATGAAGC
CCCTTGAGCATCTGACTTCTGGCTAATAAAGGAAATTTATTTTCATTGCAATAGTGTGTTGGAATTTTTT
GTGTCTCTCACTCGGAAGGACATATGGGAGGGCAAATCATTTAAAACATCAGAATGAGTATTTGGTTTAG
AGTTTGGCAACATATGCCCATATGCTGGCTGCCATGAACAAAGGTTGGCTATAAAGAGGTCATCAGTATA
TGAAACAGCCCCCTGCTGTCCATTCCTTATTCCATAGAAAAGCCTTGACTTGAGGTTAGATTTTTTTTAT
ATTTTGTTTTGTGTTATTTTTTTCTTTAACATCCCTAAAATTTTCCTTACATGTTTTACTAGCCAGATTT
TTCCTCCTCTCCTGACTACTCCCAGTCATAGCTGTCCCTCTTCTCTTATGGAGATCCCTCGACCTGCAGC
CCAAGCTTGGCGTAATCATGGTCATAGCTGTTTCCTGTGTGAAATTGTTATCCGCTCACAATTCCACACA
ACATACGAGCCGGAAGCATAAAGTGTAAAGCCTGGGGTGCCTAATGAGTGAGCTAACTCACATTAATTGC
GTTGCGCTCACTGCCCGCTTTCCAGTCGGGAAACCTGTCGTGCCAGCGGATCCGCATCTCAATTAGTCAG
CAACCATAGTCCCGCCCCTAACTCCGCCCATCCCGCCCCTAACTCCGCCCAGTTCCGCCCATTCTCCGCC
CCATGGCTGACTAATTTTTTTTATTTATGCAGAGGCCGAGGCCGCCTCGGCCTCTGAGCTATTCCAGAAG
TAGTGAGGAGGCTTTTTTGGAGGCCTAGGCTTTTGCAAAAAGCTAACTTGTTTATTGCAGCTTATAATGG
TTACAAATAAAGCAATAGCATCACAAATTTCACAAATAAAGCATTTTTTTCACTGCATTCTAGTTGTGGT
TTGTCCAAACTCATCAATGTATCTTATCATGTCTGGATCCGCTGCATTAATGAATCGGCCAACGCGCGGG
GAGAGGCGGTTTGCGTATTGGGCGCTCTTCCGCTTCCTCGCTCACTGACTCGCTGCGCTCGGTCGTTCGG
CTGCGGCGAGCGGTATCAGCTCACTCAAAGGCGGTAATACGGTTATCCACAGAATCAGGGGATAACGCAG
GAAAGAACATGTGAGCAAAAGGCCAGCAAAAGGCCAGGAACCGTAAAAAGGCCGCGTTGCTGGCGTTTTT
CCATAGGCTCCGCCCCCCTGACGAGCATCACAAAAATCGACGCTCAAGTCAGAGGTGGCGAAACCCGACA
GGACTATAAAGATACCAGGCGTTTCCCCCTGGAAGCTCCCTCGTGCGCTCTCCTGTTCCGACCCTGCCGC
TTACCGGATACCTGTCCGCCTTTCTCCCTTCGGGAAGCGTGGCGCTTTCTCATAGCTCACGCTGTAGGTA
TCTCAGTTCGGTGTAGGTCGTTCGCTCCAAGCTGGGCTGTGTGCACGAACCCCCCGTTCAGCCCGACCGC
TGCGCCTTATCCGGTAACTATCGTCTTGAGTCCAACCCGGTAAGACACGACTTATCGCCACTGGCAGCAG
CCACTGGTAACAGGATTAGCAGAGCGAGGTATGTAGGCGGTGCTACAGAGTTCTTGAAGTGGTGGCCTAA
CTACGGCTACACTAGAAGAACAGTATTTGGTATCTGCGCTCTGCTGAAGCCAGTTACCTTCGGAAAAAGA
GTTGGTAGCTCTTGATCCGGCAAACAAACCACCGCTGGTAGCGGTGGTTTTTTTGTTTGCAAGCAGCAGA
TTACGCGCAGAAAAAAAGGATCTCAAGAAGATCCTTTGATCTTTTCTACGGGGTCTGACGCTCAGTGGAA
CGAAAACTCACGTTAAGGGATTTTGGTCATGAGATTATCAAAAAGGATCTTCACCTAGATCCTTTTAAAT
TAAAAATGAAGTTTTAAATCAATCTAAAGTATATATGAGTAAACTTGGTCTGACAGTTACCAATGCTTAA
TCAGTGAGGCACCTATCTCAGCGATCTGTCTATTTCGTTCATCCATAGTTGCCTGACTCCCCGTCGTGTA
GATAACTACGATACGGGAGGGCTTACCATCTGGCCCCAGTGCTGCAATGATACCGCGAGACCCACGCTCA
CCGGCTCCAGATTTATCAGCAATAAACCAGCCAGCCGGAAGGGCCGAGCGCAGAAGTGGTCCTGCAACTT
TATCCGCCTCCATCCAGTCTATTAATTGTTGCCGGGAAGCTAGAGTAAGTAGTTCGCCAGTTAATAGTTT
GCGCAACGTTGTTGCCATTGCTACAGGCATCGTGGTGTCACGCTCGTCGTTTGGTATGGCTTCATTCAGC
TCCGGTTCCCAACGATCAAGGCGAGTTACATGATCCCCCATGTTGTGCAAAAAAGCGGTTAGCTCCTTCG
GTCCTCCGATCGTTGTCAGAAGTAAGTTGGCCGCAGTGTTATCACTCATGGTTATGGCAGCACTGCATAA
TTCTCTTACTGTCATGCCATCCGTAAGATGCTTTTCTGTGACTGGTGAGTACTCAACCAAGTCATTCTGA
GAATAGTGTATGCGGCGACCGAGTTGCTCTTGCCCGGCGTCAATACGGGATAATACCGCGCCACATAGCA
GAACTTTAAAAGTGCTCATCATTGGAAAACGTTCTTCGGGGCGAAAACTCTCAAGGATCTTACCGCTGTT
GAGATCCAGTTCGATGTAACCCACTCGTGCACCCAACTGATCTTCAGCATCTTTTACTTTCACCAGCGTT
TCTGGGTGAGCAAAAACAGGAAGGCAAAATGCCGCAAAAAAGGGAATAAGGGCGACACGGAAATGTTGAA
TACTCATACTCTTCCTTTTTCAATATTATTGAAGCATTTATCAGGGTTATTGTCTCATGAGCGGATACAT
ATTTGAATGTATTTAGAAAAATAAACAAATAGGGGTTCCGCGCACATTTCCCCGAAAAGTGCCACCTGG
Features (pLannotate 1.2.2; 16 found; start..end, strand, type, name):
      4..383     +  enhancer       CMV enhancer: human cytomegalovirus immediate early enhancer
    661..1677    +  intron         chimeric intron: chimera between introns from chicken β-actin and rabbit β-globin
   1675..1731    +  CDS            HBB (fragment): HBB_LEPEU - Experimental evidence at protein level: Swiss-Prot protein existence level 1. Involved in oxygen transport from the lung to the various peripheral tissues. From Lepus europaeus (European hare).
   1738..5547    +  CDS            S: SPIKE_SARS2 - Experimental evidence at protein level: Swiss-Prot protein existence level 1. [Spike glycoprotein]: May down-regulate host tetherin (BST2) by lysosomal degradation, thereby counteracting its antiviral activity. From Severe acute respiratory syndrome coronavirus 2 (2019-nCoV) (SARS-CoV-2).
   5625..5680    +  polyA_signal   β-globin poly(A) signal: rabbit β-globin polyadenylation signal (Gil and Proudfoot, 1987)
   6065..6081    -  protein_bind   lac operator: The lac repressor binds to the lac operator to inhibit transcription in E. coli. This inhibition can be relieved by adding lactose or isopropyl-β-D-thiogalactopyranoside (IPTG). lac repressor encoded by lacI
   6089..6119    -  promoter       lac promoter: promoter for the E. coli lac operon
   6134..6155    -  protein_bind   CAP binding site: CAP binding activates transcription in the presence of cAMP. E. coli catabolite activator protein
   6168..6207    -  CDS            lacI (fragment): lac repressor; lacI; The lac repressor binds to the lac operator to inhibit transcription in E. coli. This inhibition can be relieved by adding lactose or isopropyl-β-D-thiogalactopyranoside (IPTG).
   6214..6236    +  promoter       SV40 promoter (fragment): SV40 enhancer and early promoter
   6260..6395    +  rep_origin     SV40 ori: SV40 origin of replication
   6415..6549    +  polyA_signal   SV40 poly(A) signal: SV40 polyadenylation signal
   6551..6605    -  CDS            lacI (fragment): lac repressor; lacI; The lac repressor binds to the lac operator to inhibit transcription in E. coli. This inhibition can be relieved by adding lactose or isopropyl-β-D-thiogalactopyranoside (IPTG).
   6788..7376    -  rep_origin     ori: high-copy-number ColE1/pMB1/pBR322/pUC origin of replication
   7547..8407    -  CDS            AmpR: β-lactamase; bla; confers resistance to ampicillin, carbenicillin, and related antibiotics
   8408..8512    -  promoter       AmpR promoter: bla
