[The description below was written by a language model from this plasmid's Addgene catalogue record and pLannotate feature annotations shown in this document.]
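Description:
pCAGGS SARS-CoV-2 BA.2 Spike is a mammalian expression plasmid built on the pCAGGS backbone that drives expression of a codon-optimized, full-length spike glycoprotein from the SARS-CoV-2 Omicron BA.2 lineage. It is maintained in E. coli as a high-copy plasmid through a ColE1/pUC-type origin and is selected with ampicillin via the β-lactamase gene and its native promoter. The catalogue lists a total size of 8,529 bp, while the sequenced record is 8,539 nt, a minor discrepancy.

The roughly 3.8 kb spike insert, cloned between EcoRI and NheI sites that remain intact, sits under the composite CAG-type promoter: the human CMV immediate-early enhancer joined to the chicken β-actin promoter, followed by a chimeric chicken β-actin/rabbit β-globin intron that promotes splicing and strong transcript accumulation. A short rabbit β-globin exon remnant is annotated just upstream of the open reading frame, and transcripts are terminated by the rabbit β-globin polyadenylation signal. The coding sequence carries the BA.2-defining changes, including T19I, L24S with deletion of residues 25-27, G142D, V213G, a cluster of receptor-binding domain substitutions (such as K417N, N440K, E484A, Q493R, Q498R and N501Y), D614G, H655Y, the furin-site-proximal N679K and P681H, and S2 changes such as N764K, D796Y, Q954H and N969K. No epitope tag or reporter is annotated. The backbone also contains an SV40 origin, which allows episomal amplification in cells expressing large T antigen, plus residual lac promoter/operator and lacI fragments left over from the vector's construction.

The record does not spell out specific applications beyond spike expression. The associated publication concerns humoral responses to mRNA vaccination, which fits use of the plasmid to display BA.2 spike in transfected cells for studies of antibody responses.
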