Addgene plasmid #185604: pCAGGS SARS-CoV-2 BA.2 Spike
Purpose: Expresses codon-optimized full length SARS-CoV-2 BA.2 Spike
Depositing lab: Marceline Côté. Publication: A boost with SARS-CoV-2 BNT162b2 mRNA vaccine elicits strong humoral responses independently of the interval between the first two doses. Tauzin A, Gong SY, Chatterjee D, Ding S, Painter MM, Goel RR, Beaudoin-Bussieres G, Marchitto L, Boutin M, Laumaea A, Okeny J, Gendron-Lepage G, Bourassa C, Medjahed H, Goyette G, Williams JC, Bo Y, Gokool L, Morrisseau C, Arlotto P, Bazin R, Fafard J, Tremblay C, Kaufmann DE, De Serres G, Richard J, Cote M, Duerr R, Martel-Laferriere V, Greenplate AR, Wherry EJ, Finzi A. Cell Rep. 2022 Oct 25;41(4):111554. doi: 10.1016/j.celrep.2022.111554. Epub 2022 Oct 5. PubMed 36244343.
Backbone
  Vector backbone: pCAGGS
  Backbone size w/o insert (bp): 4716
  Total vector size (bp): 8529
  Vector type: Mammalian Expression
Growth in bacteria
  Bacterial resistance: Ampicillin, 100 μg/mL
  Growth temperature: 37°C
  Growth strain: DH5alpha
  Copy number: High Copy
Gene/Insert
  Gene/Insert name: SARS-CoV-2 BA.2 Spike (alt name: SARS CoV-2 Omicron S)
  Insert size (bp): 3813
  Mutation: T19I, L24S, Δ25-27, G142D, V213G, G339D, S371F, S373P, S375F, T376A, D405N, R408S, K417N, N440K, S477N, T478K, E484A, Q493R, Q498R, N501Y, Y505H, D614G, H655Y, N679K, P681H, N764K, D796Y, Q954H, N969K
  Entrez Gene: S (a.k.a. GU280_gp02, spike glycoprotein)
  Promoter: chicken β-actin promoter, CMV enhancer
  Cloning method: Restriction Enzyme; 5′ cloning site EcoRI (not destroyed); 3′ cloning site NheI (not destroyed)
  Sequencing primers: 5′ CTCTAGAGCCTCTGCTAACCATGTTC
Terms and licenses: Academic/Nonprofit Terms; Industry Terms
Depositor comments: Please visit https://www.medrxiv.org/content/10.1101/2022.04.18.22273967v1 for medRxiv preprint.
How to cite: pCAGGS SARS-CoV-2 BA.2 Spike was a gift from Marceline Côté (Addgene plasmid # 185604 ; http://n2t.net/addgene:185604 ; RRID:Addgene_185604)
